>Addgene plasmid #51811 | PRNP-bio-His | depositor full sequence | sequence record 79535 | PRNP-bio-His sequence 7328 bps
GTCGACCTCCATCACGGCCTATAAGAGTGAGGGGGAGTCAGCGGAGTTCTCCTTCCCACTCAACCTTGGA
GAGGAAAGCCTGCAGGGAGAGTTGAGATGGAAGGCAGAGAAGGCTCCTTCTTCCCAGTCCTGGATCACCT
TCTCCCTAAAGAACCAAAAGGTGTCTGTGCAGAAGTCTACTAGCAACCCCAAGTTCCAGCTGTCCGAAAC
GCTCCCACTCACCCTTCAGATACCCCAGGTCTCCCTTCAGTTTGCTGGTTCTGGCAACCTGACCCTGACT
CTGGACAGAGGGATACTGTATCAGGAAGTGAACCTGGTGGTGATGAAAGTGACTCAGCCCGACAGCAACA
CTTTGACCTGTGAGGTGATGGGACCCACCTCACCCAAGATGAGACTGATCTTGAAGCAGGAGAATCAGGA
GGCCAGGGTCTCCAGGCAGGAGAAAGTGATTCAAGTGCAGGCCCCTGAAGCAGGGGTGTGGCAATGTCTA
CTGAGTGAAGGTGAAGAGGTCAAGATGGACTCCAAGATCCAGGTTTTATCCAAAGGGTTGAATTCCGGCA
GCCTGCACCACATCCTGGACGCCCAGAAGATGCTGTGGAACCACAGGGACAGGAACCTGCCTCCTCTGGC
CCCTCTGGGCCCCCACCACCATCACCACCATTGAGTCTAGACACGTGATTAATTAAGGATCCCCCGACCT
CGACCTCTGGCTAATAAAGGAAATTTATTTTCATTGCAATAGTGTGTTGGAATTTTTTGTGTCTCTCACT
CGGAAGGACATATGGGAGGGCAAATCATTTGGTCGAGATCCCTCGGAGATCTCTAGCTAGAGGATCGATC
CCCGCCCCGGACGAACTAAACCTGACTACGACATCTCTGCCCCTTCTTCGCGGGGCAGTGCATGTAATCC
CTTCAGTTGGTTGGTACAACTTGCCAACTGGGCCCTGTTCCACATGTGACACGGGGGGGGACCAAACACA
AAGGGGTTCTCTGACTGTAGTTGACATCCTTATAAATGGATGTGCACATTTGCCAACACTGAGTGGCTTT
CATCCTGGAGCAGACTTTGCAGTCTGTGGACTGCAACACAACATTGCCTTTATGTGTAACTCTTGGCTGA
AGCTCTTACACCAATGCTGGGGGACATGTACCTCCCAGGGGCCCAGGAAGACTACGGGAGGCTACACCAA
CGTCAATCAGAGGGGCCTGTGTAGCTACCGATAAGCGGACCCTCAAGAGGGCATTAGCAATAGTGTTTAT
AAGGCCCCCTTGTTAACCCTAAACGGGTAGCATATGCTTCCCGGGTAGTAGTATATACTATCCAGACTAA
CCCTAATTCAATAGCATATGTTACCCAACGGGAAGCATATGCTATCGAATTAGGGTTAGTAAAAGGGTCC
TAAGGAACAGCGATATCTCCCACCCCATGAGCTGTCACGGTTTTATTTACATGGGGTCAGGATTCCACGA
GGGTAGTGAACCATTTTAGTCACAAGGGCAGTGGCTGAAGATCAAGGAGCGGGCAGTGAACTCTCCTGAA
TCTTCGCCTGCTTCTTCATTCTCCTTCGTTTAGCTAATAGAATAACTGCTGAGTTGTGAACAGTAAGGTG
TATGTGAGGTGCTCGAAAACAAGGTTTCAGGTGACGCCCCCAGAATAAAATTTGGACGGGGGGTTCAGTG
GTGGCATTGTGCTATGACACCAATATAACCCTCACAAACCCCTTGGGCAATAAATACTAGTGTAGGAATG
AAACATTCTGAATATCTTTAACAATAGAAATCCATGGGGTGGGGACAAGCCGTAAAGACTGGATGTCCAT
CTCACACGAATTTATGGCTATGGGCAACACATAATCCTAGTGCAATATGATACTGGGGTTATTAAGATGT
GTCCCAGGCAGGGACCAAGACAGGTGAACCATGTTGTTACACTCTATTTGTAACAAGGGGAAAGAGAGTG
GACGCCGACAGCAGCGGACTCCACTGGTTGTCTCTAACACCCCCGAAAATTAAACGGGGCTCCACGCCAA
TGGGGCCCATAAACAAAGACAAGTGGCCACTCTTTTTTTTGAAATTGTGGAGTGGGGGCACGCGTCAGCC
CCCACACGCCGCCCTGCGGTTTTGGACTGTAAAATAAGGGTGTAATAACTTGGCTGATTGTAACCCCGCT
AACCACTGCGGTCAAACCACTTGCCCACAAAACCACTAATGGCACCCCGGGGAATACCTGCATAAGTAGG
TGGGCGGGCCAAGATAGGGGCGCGATTGCTGCGATCTGGAGGACAAATTACACACACTTGCGCCTGAGCG
CCAAGCACAGGGTTGTTGGTCCTCATATTCACGAGGTCGCTGAGAGCACGGTGGGCTAATGTTGCCATGG
GTAGCATATACTACCCAAATATCTGGATAGCATATGCTATCCTAATCTATATCTGGGTAGCATAGGCTAT
CCTAATCTATATCTGGGTAGCATATGCTATCCTAATCTATATCTGGGTAGTATATGCTATCCTAATTTAT
ATCTGGGTAGCATAGGCTATCCTAATCTATATCTGGGTAGCATATGCTATCCTAATCTATATCTGGGTAG
TATATGCTATCCTAATCTGTATCCGGGTAGCATATGCTATCCTAATAGAGATTAGGGTAGTATATGCTAT
CCTAATTTATATCTGGGTAGCATATACTACCCAAATATCTGGATAGCATATGCTATCCTAATCTATATCT
GGGTAGCATATGCTATCCTAATCTATATCTGGGTAGCATAGGCTATCCTAATCTATATCTGGGTAGCATA
TGCTATCCTAATCTATATCTGGGTAGTATATGCTATCCTAATTTATATCTGGGTAGCATAGGCTATCCTA
ATCTATATCTGGGTAGCATATGCTATCCTAATCTATATCTGGGTAGTATATGCTATCCTAATCTGTATCC
GGGTAGCATATGCTATCCTCATGATAAGCTGTCAAACATGAGAATTTTCTTGAAGACGAAAGGGCCTCGT
GATACGCCTATTTTTATAGGTTAATGTCATGATAATAATGGTTTCTTAGACGTCAGGTGGCACTTTTCGG
GGAAATGTGCGCGGAACCCCTATTTGTTTATTTTTCTAAATACATTCAAATATGTATCCGCTCATGAGAC
AATAACCCTGATAAATGCTTCAATAATATTGAAAAAGGAAGAGTATGAGTATTCAACATTTCCGTGTCGC
CCTTATTCCCTTTTTTGCGGCATTTTGCCTTCCTGTTTTTGCTCACCCAGAAACGCTGGTGAAAGTAAAA
GATGCTGAAGATCAGTTGGGTGCACGAGTGGGTTACATCGAACTGGATCTCAACAGCGGTAAGATCCTTG
AGAGTTTTCGCCCCGAAGAACGTTTTCCAATGATGAGCACTTTTAAAGTTCTGCTATGTGGCGCGGTATT
ATCCCGTGTTGACGCCGGGCAAGAGCAACTCGGTCGCCGCATACACTATTCTCAGAATGACTTGGTTGAG
TACTCACCAGTCACAGAAAAGCATCTTACGGATGGCATGACAGTAAGAGAATTATGCAGTGCTGCCATAA
CCATGAGTGATAACACTGCGGCCAACTTACTTCTGACAACGATCGGAGGACCGAAGGAGCTAACCGCTTT
TTTGCACAACATGGGGGATCATGTAACTCGCCTTGATCGTTGGGAACCGGAGCTGAATGAAGCCATACCA
AACGACGAGCGTGACACCACGATGCCTGCAGCAATGGCAACAACGTTGCGCAAACTATTAACTGGCGAAC
TACTTACTCTAGCTTCCCGGCAACAATTAATAGACTGGATGGAGGCGGATAAAGTTGCAGGACCACTTCT
GCGCTCGGCCCTTCCGGCTGGCTGGTTTATTGCTGATAAATCTGGAGCCGGTGAGCGTGGGTCTCGCGGT
ATCATTGCAGCACTGGGGCCAGATGGTAAGCCCTCCCGTATCGTAGTTATCTACACGACGGGGAGTCAGG
CAACTATGGATGAACGAAATAGACAGATCGCTGAGATAGGTGCCTCACTGATTAAGCATTGGTAACTGTC
AGACCAAGTTTACTCATATATACTTTAGATTGATTTAAAACTTCATTTTTAATTTAAAAGGATCTAGGTG
AAGATCCTTTTTGATAATCTCATGACCAAAATCCCTTAACGTGAGTTTTCGTTCCACTGAGCGTCAGACC
CCGTAGAAAAGATCAAAGGATCTTCTTGAGATCCTTTTTTTCTGCGCGTAATCTGCTGCTTGCAAACAAA
AAAACCACCGCTACCAGCGGTGGTTTGTTTGCCGGATCAAGAGCTACCAACTCTTTTTCCGAAGGTAACT
GGCTTCAGCAGAGCGCAGATACCAAATACTGTTCTTCTAGTGTAGCCGTAGTTAGGCCACCACTTCAAGA
ACTCTGTAGCACCGCCTACATACCTCGCTCTGCTAATCCTGTTACCAGTGGCTGCTGCCAGTGGCGATAA
GTCGTGTCTTACCGGGTTGGACTCAAGACGATAGTTACCGGATAAGGCGCAGCGGTCGGGCTGAACGGGG
GGTTCGTGCACACAGCCCAGCTTGGAGCGAACGACCTACACCGAACTGAGATACCTACAGCGTGAGCTAT
GAGAAAGCGCCACGCTTCCCGAAGGGAGAAAGGCGGACAGGTATCCGGTAAGCGGCAGGGTCGGAACAGG
AGAGCGCACGAGGGAGCTTCCAGGGGGAAACGCCTGGTATCTTTATAGTCCTGTCGGGTTTCGCCACCTC
TGACTTGAGCGTCGATTTTTGTGATGCTCGTCAGGGGGGCGGAGCCTATGGAAAAACGCCAGCAACGCGG
CCTTTTTACGGTTCCTGGCCTTTTGCTGGCCTTTTGCTCACATGTTCTTTCCTGCGTTATCCCCTGATTC
TGTGGATAACCGTATTACCGCCTTTGAGTGAGCTGATACCGCTCGCCGCAGCCGAACGACCGAGCGCAGC
GAGTCAGTGAGCGAGGAAGCGGAAGAGCGCCCAATACGCAAACCGCCTCTCCCCGCGCGTTGGCCGATTC
ATTAATGCAGCTGGCACGACAGGTTTCCCGACTGGAAAGCGGGCAGTGAGCGCAACGCAATTAATGTGAG
TTAGCTCACTCATTAGGCACCCCAGGCTTTACACTTTATGCTTCCGGCTCGTATGTTGTGTGGAATTGTG
AGCGGATAACAATTTCACACAGGAAACAGCTATGACCATGATTACGCCAAGCTCTAGCTAGAGGTCGACC
AATTCTCATGTTTGACAGCTTATCATCGCAGATCCGGGCAACGTTGTTGCCATTGCTGCAGGCGCAGAAC
TGGTAGGTATGGAAGATCTATACATTGAATCAATATTGGCAATTAGCCATATTAGTCATTGGTTATATAG
CATAAATCAATATTGGCTATTGGCCATTGCATACGTTGTATCTATATCATAATATGTACATTTATATTGG
CTCATGTCCAATATGACCGCCATGTTGACATTGATTATTGACTAGTTATTAATAGTAATCAATTACGGGG
TCATTAGTTCATAGCCCATATATGGAGTTCCGCGTTACATAACTTACGGTAAATGGCCCGCCTGGCTGAC
CGCCCAACGACCCCCGCCCATTGACGTCAATAATGACGTATGTTCCCATAGTAACGCCAATAGGGACTTT
CCATTGACGTCAATGGGTGGAGTATTTACGGTAAACTGCCCACTTGGCAGTACATCAAGTGTATCATATG
CCAAGTCCGCCCCCTATTGACGTCAATGACGGTAAATGGCCCGCCTGGCATTATGCCCAGTACATGACCT
TACGGGACTTTCCTACTTGGCAGTACATCTACGTATTAGTCATCGCTATTACCATGGTGATGCGGTTTTG
GCAGTACACCAATGGGCGTGGATAGCGGTTTGACTCACGGGGATTTCCAAGTCTCCACCCCATTGACGTC
AATGGGAGTTTGTTTTGGCACCAAAATCAACGGGACTTTCCAAAATGTCGTAATAACCCCGCCCCGTTGA
CGCAAATGGGCGGTAGGCGTGTACGGTGGGAGGTCTATATAAGCAGAGCTCGTTTAGTGAACCGTCAGAT
CCTCACTCTCTTCCGCATCGCTGTCTGCGAGGGCCAGCTGTTGGGCTCGCGGTTGAGGACAAACTCTTCG
CGGTCTTTCCAGTACTCTTGGATCGGAAACCCGTCGGCCTCCGAACGGTACTCCGCCACCGAGGGACCTG
AGCGAGTCCGCATCGACCGGATCGGAAAACCTCTCGAGAAAGGCGTCTAACCAGTCACAGTCGCAAGGTA
GGCTGAGCACCGTGGCGGGCGGCAGCGGGTGGCGGTCGGGGTTGTTTCTGGCGGAGGTGCTGCTGATGAT
GTAATTAAAGTAGGCGGTCTTGAGACGGCGGATGGTCGAGGTGAGGTGTGGCAGGCTTGAGATCCAGCTG
TTGGGGTGAGTACTCCCTCTCAAAAGCGGGCATTACTTCTGCGCTAAGATTGTCAGTTTCCAAAAACGAG
GAGGATTTGATATTCACCTGGCCCGATCTGGCCATACACTTGAGTGACAATGACATCCACTTTGCCTTTC
TCTCCACAGGTGTCCACTCCCAGGTCCAAGTTTAAACTGCGGCCGCCACCATGGCCAACCTGGGCTGCTG
GATGCTGGTGCTGTTCGTGGCCACTTGGAGCGACCTGGGCCTGTGCAAGAAGAGGCCCAAGCCTGGCGGC
TGGAATACCGGCGGCAGCAGATACCCTGGCCAGGGCAGCCCTGGCGGCAATAGATACCCCCCTCAGGGCG
GTGGAGGATGGGGACAGCCTCATGGCGGCGGATGGGGCCAGCCACACGGTGGTGGCTGGGGGCAGCCACA
CGGGGGAGGATGGGGCCAGCCACATGGGGGGGGATGGGGACAGGGCGGAGGAACCCACAGCCAGTGGAAC
AAGCCCAGCAAGCCCAAGACCAACATGAAGCACATGGCTGGCGCTGCAGCTGCTGGTGCAGTCGTGGGCG
GCCTGGGCGGCTATATGCTGGGCAGCGCCATGAGCCGGCCCATCATCCACTTCGGCAGCGACTACGAGGA
CCGGTACTACCGGGAGAACATGCACAGATACCCCAACCAGGTGTACTACCGGCCCATGGACGAGTACAGC
AACCAGAACAACTTCGTGCACGACTGCGTGAACATCACCATCAAGCAGCACACCGTGACCACCACCACCA
AGGGCGAGAACTTCACCGAGACAGACGTGAAGATGATGGAACGGGTGGTGGAGCAGATGTGCATCACCCA
GTACGAGCGGGAGAGCCAGGCCTACTACCAGAGAGGCTCTGGCGCGCC
Features (pLannotate 1.2.2; 19 found; start..end, strand, type, name):
    713..768     +  polyA_signal   β-globin poly(A) signal: rabbit β-globin polyadenylation signal (Gil and Proudfoot, 1987)
   1282..2963    -  rep_origin     oriP (fragment): Epstein-Barr virus oriP replication origin (Yates et al., 2000)
   3090..3194    +  promoter       AmpR promoter: bla
   3195..4055    +  CDS            AmpR: β-lactamase; bla; confers resistance to ampicillin, carbenicillin, and related antibiotics
   4226..4814    +  rep_origin     ori: high-copy-number ColE1/pMB1/pBR322/pUC origin of replication
   4997..5089    +  CDS            lacI (fragment): lac repressor; lacI; The lac repressor binds to the lac operator to inhibit transcription in E. coli. This inhibition can be relieved by adding lactose or isopropyl-β-D-thiogalactopyranoside (IPTG).
   5102..5123    +  protein_bind   CAP binding site: CAP binding activates transcription in the presence of cAMP. E. coli catabolite activator protein
   5138..5168    +  promoter       lac promoter: promoter for the E. coli lac operon
   5176..5192    +  protein_bind   lac operator: The lac repressor binds to the lac operator to inhibit transcription in E. coli. This inhibition can be relieved by adding lactose or isopropyl-β-D-thiogalactopyranoside (IPTG). lac repressor encoded by lacI
   5262..5278    +  promoter       tet promoter (fragment): E. coli promoter for tetracycline efflux protein gene
   5288..5313    -  CDS            bla(M) (fragment): β-lactamase lacking the signal sequence; bla(M); allows cytosolic expression of β-lactamase
   5487..5866    +  enhancer       CMV enhancer: human cytomegalovirus immediate early enhancer
   5868..6067    +  promoter       CMV promoter: human cytomegalovirus (CMV) immediate early promoter
   6135..6173    +  misc_feature   Ad SA (fragment): adenovirus major late transcript splice acceptor (Friedrich and Soriano, 1991)
   6206..6415    -  CDS            PTP (fragment): TERM_ADE02 - Experimental evidence at protein level: Swiss-Prot protein existence level 1. Protein covalently bound to the viral DNA that acts as a primer for viral genomic replication by DNA strand displacement. Assembles on the viral origin of replication in an initiation complex with viral polymerase, DBP, host NFIA and host POU2F1/OCT1. During initiation, the polymerase covalently couples the first dCTP with Ser- 580 of pTP. The terminal protein stimulates the template activity over 20 fold compared to protein-free templates. Neo-synthesized viral genomes are linked to two preterminal prot
   6446..6535    +  intron         chimeric intron (fragment): chimera between introns from adenovirus and immunoglobulin heavy chain genes
   6554..6600    +  CDS            IgH signal sequence (fragment): signal sequence from the mouse immunoglobulin heavy chain variable region
   6631..7320    +  CDS            PRNP (fragment): PRIO_HUMAN - Also known as ALTPRP, PRIP, PRP. Experimental evidence at protein level: Swiss-Prot protein existence level 1. Its primary physiological function is unclear. May play a role in neuronal development and synaptic plasticity. May be required for neuronal myelin sheath maintenance. May promote myelin homeostasis through acting as an agonist for ADGRG6 receptor. May play a role in iron uptake and iron homeostasis. Soluble oligomers are toxic to cultured neuroblastoma cells and induce apoptosis (in vitro) (By similarity). Association with GPC1 (via its heparan sulfate chains) targets PR
   7321..553     +  CDS            Cd4 (fragment) (across the origin): CD4_RAT - Experimental evidence at protein level: Swiss-Prot protein existence level 1. Integral membrane glycoprotein that plays an essential role in the immune response and serves multiple functions in responses against both external and internal offenses. In T-cells, functions primarily as a coreceptor for MHC class II molecule:peptide complex. The antigens presented by class II peptides are derived from extracellular proteins while class I peptides are derived from cytosolic proteins. Interacts simultaneously with the T-cell receptor (TCR) and the MHC class II presented by antigen presenti
