[The description below was written by a language model from this plasmid's Addgene catalogue record and pLannotate feature annotations shown in this document.]
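Description:
PRNP-bio-His is a mammalian expression plasmid built on the pTT3 backbone for producing the human major prion protein (PRNP) ectodomain as a soluble, secreted, tagged recombinant protein. It is propagated in E. coli as a high-copy plasmid through a ColE1/pUC-type origin with ampicillin selection (AmpR, β-lactamase). The backbone also carries a fragment of the Epstein-Barr virus oriP, which in EBNA1-expressing mammalian cell lines supports episomal retention and boosts yields in transient transfection. Residual lac promoter/operator and other small bacterial fragments appear in the annotation and seem to be backbone remnants rather than functional parts of the expression unit.

The expression cassette is driven by the CMV immediate early enhancer and promoter, followed by adenovirus-derived leader and splice elements and a chimeric intron fragment that aid transcript processing, and it ends at a rabbit β-globin polyadenylation signal. The chemically synthesised PRNP insert of about 710 bp sits between retained NotI and AscI sites, so the ectodomain can be exchanged while the backbone tags are kept. The feature table also annotates a short fragment resembling a mouse immunoglobulin heavy chain signal sequence just upstream of the PRNP coding region, though the catalogue entry does not comment on it. PRNP is fused in frame at its C terminus to rat CD4 domains 3 and 4, followed according to the catalogue by an enzymatic biotinylation sequence, a linker and a His tag; these last short elements are not individually annotated in the table. The CD4 portion provides a common antibody-recognisable spacer, the biotinylation sequence allows site-specific biotinylation for oriented capture on streptavidin, and the His tag allows affinity purification. The associated publication used such constructs in a human platelet receptor protein microarray to screen for extracellular receptor-ligand interactions.
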