Addgene plasmid #51811: PRNP-bio-His
Purpose: Expresses full-length Major prion protein precursor ectodomain in mammalian cells. C-terminal rat Cd4d3+4 tag, biotinylation sequence and His tag.
Depositing lab: Gavin Wright. Depositing organization: Wellcome Sanger Institute. Publication: A human platelet receptor protein microarray identifies FcepsilonR1alpha as an activating PEAR1 ligand. Sun Y, Vandenbriele C, Kauskot A, Verhamme P, Hoylaerts MF, Wright GJ. Mol Cell Proteomics. 2015 Feb 23. pii: mcp.M114.046946. 10.1074/mcp.M114.046946 PubMed 25713122.
Backbone
  Vector backbone: pTT3
  Backbone manufacturer: Yves Durocher, NRC
  Backbone size w/o insert (bp): 6618
  Total vector size (bp): 7328
  Modifications to backbone: Rat CD4 d3+4, enzymatic biotinylation sequence, linker and His tag (CD4d3+4-BioLHis).
  Vector type: Mammalian Expression
Growth in bacteria
  Bacterial resistance: Ampicillin, 100 μg/mL
  Growth temperature: 37°C
  Growth strain: Top10
  Copy number: High Copy
Gene/Insert
  Gene/Insert name: PRNP (alt name: Major prion protein precursor)
  Species: H. sapiens (human)
  Insert size (bp): 710
  Entrez Gene: PRNP (a.k.a. ASCR, AltPrP, CD230, CJD, GSS, KURU, PRIP, PrP, PrP27-30, PrP33-35C, PrPc, p27-30)
  Promoter: CMV
  Tag / fusion protein: rat CD4 d3+4 (C terminal on backbone); enzymatic biotinylation sequence (C terminal on backbone); His tag (C terminal on backbone)
  Cloning method: Restriction Enzyme; 5′ cloning site NotI (not destroyed); 3′ cloning site AscI (not destroyed)
  Sequencing primers: 5′ CMV-fwd
Resource information
  A portion of this plasmid was derived from a plasmid made by: Insert was chemically synthesised.
Terms and licenses: Academic/Nonprofit Terms; Industry Terms: Not Available to Industry
Depositor comments: Article ref 88
How to cite: PRNP-bio-His was a gift from Gavin Wright (Addgene plasmid # 51811 ; http://n2t.net/addgene:51811 ; RRID:Addgene_51811)
