>Addgene plasmid #51811 | PRNP-bio-His | addgene partial sequence | sequence record 94649 | pMT2-F 5'-TTGCCTTTCTCTCCACAGGT-3'
ACTGCGGCCGCCACCATGGCCAACCTGGGCTGCTGGATGCTGGTGCTGTTCGTGGCCACTTGGAGCGACC
TGGGCCTGTGCAAGAAGAGGCCCAAGCCTGGCGGCTGGAATACCGGCGGCAGCAGATACCCTGGCCAGGG
CAGCCCTGGCGGCAATAGATACCCCCCTCAGGGCGGTGGAGGATGGGGACAGCCTCATGGCGGCGGATGG
GGCCAGCCACACGGTGGTGGCTGGGGGCAGCCACACGGGGGAGGATGGGGCCAGCCACATGGGGGGGGAT
GGGGACAGGGCGGAGGAACCCACAGCCAGTGGAACAAGCCCAGCAAGCCCAAGACCAACATGAAGCACAT
GGCTGGCGCTGCAGCTGCTGGTGCAGTCGTGGGCGGCCTGGGCGGCTATATGCTGGGCAGCGCCATGAGC
CGGCCCATCATCCACTTCGGCAGCGACTACGAGGACCGGTACTACCGGGAGAACATGCACAGATACCCCA
ACCAGGTGTACTACCGGCCCATGGACGAGTACAGCAACCAGAACAACTTCGTGCACGACTGCGTGAACAT
CACCATCAAGCAGCACACCGTGACCACCACCACCAAGGGCGAGAACTTCACCGAGACAGACGTGAAGATG
ATGGAACGGGTGGTGGAGCAGATGTGCATCACCCAGTACGAGCGGGAGAGCCAGGCCTACTACCAGAGAG
GCTCTGGCGCGCCGTCGACCTCCATCACGGCCTATAAGAGTGAGGGGGAGTCAGCGGAGTTCTCCTTCCC
ACTCAACCTTGGAGAGGAAAGCCTGCAGGGAGAGTTGAGATGGAAGGCA
