>Addgene plasmid #51811 | PRNP-bio-His | addgene partial sequence | sequence record 94851 | rb_glob_PA_term-R 5'-CCCATATGTCCTTCCGAGTG-3'
AATAAATTTCCTTTATTAGCCAGAGGTCGAGGTCGGGGGATCCTTAATTAATCACGTGTCTAGACTCAAT
GGTGGTGATGGTGGTGGGGGCCCAGAGGGGCCAGAGGAGGCAGGTTCCTGTCCCTGTGGTTCCACAGCAT
CTTCTGGGCGTCCAGGATGTGGTGCAGGCTGCCGGAATTCAACCCTTTGGATAAAACCTGGATCTTGGAG
TCCATCTTGACCTCTTCACCTTCACTCAGTAGACATTGCCACACCCCTGCTTCAGGGGCCTGCACTTGAA
TCACTTTCTCCTGCCTGGAGACCCTGGCCTCCTGATTCTCCTGCTTCAAGATCAGTCTCATCTTGGGTGA
GGTGGGTCCCATCACCTCACAGGTCAAAGTGTTGCTGTCGGGCTGAGTCACTTTCATCACCACCAGGTTC
ACTTCCTGATACAGTATCCCTCTGTCCAGAGTCAGGGTCAGGTTGCCAGAACCAGCAAACTGAAGGGAGA
CCTGGGGTATCTGAAGGGTGAGTGGGAGCGTTTCGGACAGCTGGAACTTGGGGTTGCTAGTAGACTTCTG
CACAGACACCTTTTGGTTCTTTAGGGAGAAGGTGATCCAGGACTGGGAAGAAGGAGCCTTCTCTGCCTTC
CATCTCAACTCTCCCTGCAGGCTTTCCTCTCCAAGGTTGAGTGGGAAGGAGAACTCCGCTGACTCCCCCT
CACTCTTATAGGCCGTGATGGAGGTCGACGGCGCGCCAGAGCCTCTCTGGTAGTAGGCCTGGCTCTCCCG
CTCGTACTGGGTGATGCACATCTGCTCCACCACCCGTTCCATCATCTTCACGTCTGTCTCGGTGAA
